>Addgene plasmid #214267 | pCMV-mTagBFP2-ORP9-PH | addgene full sequence | sequence record 423505 | Addgene NGS Result
TTCCGCGTTACATAACTTACGGTAAATGGCCCGCCTGGCTGACCGCCCAACGACCCCCGCCCATTGACGT
CAATAATGACGTATGTTCCCATAGTAACGCCAATAGGGACTTTCCATTGACGTCAATGGGTGGAGTATTT
ACGGTAAACTGCCCACTTGGCAGTACATCAAGTGTATCATATGCCAAGTACGCCCCCTATTGACGTCAAT
GACGGTAAATGGCCCGCCTGGCATTATGCCCAGTACATGACCTTATGGGACTTTCCTACTTGGCAGTACA
TCTACGTATTAGTCATCGCTATTACCATGGTGATGCGGTTTTGGCAGTACATCAATGGGCGTGGATAGCG
GTTTGACTCACGGGGATTTCCAAGTCTCCACCCCATTGACGTCAATGGGAGTTTGTTTTGGCACCAAAAT
CAACGGGACTTTCCAAAATGTCGTAACAACTCCGCCCCATTGACGCAAATGGGCGGTAGGCGTGTACGGT
GGGAGGTCTATATAAGCAGAGCTGGTTTAGTGAACCGTCAGATCCGCTAGCGCTACCGGTCGCCACCATG
GTGTCTAAGGGCGAAGAGCTGATTAAGGAGAACATGCACATGAAGCTGTACATGGAGGGCACCGTGGACA
ACCATCACTTCAAGTGCACATCCGAGGGCGAAGGCAAGCCCTACGAGGGCACCCAGACCATGAGAATCAA
GGTGGTCGAGGGCGGCCCTCTCCCCTTCGCCTTCGACATCCTGGCTACTAGCTTCCTCTACGGCAGCAAG
ACCTTCATCAACCACACCCAGGGCATCCCCGACTTCTTCAAGCAGTCCTTCCCTGAGGGCTTCACATGGG
AGAGAGTCACCACATACGAAGACGGGGGCGTGCTGACCGCTACCCAGGACACCAGCCTCCAGGACGGCTG
CCTCATCTACAACGTCAAGATCAGAGGGGTGAACTTCACATCCAACGGCCCTGTGATGCAGAAGAAAACA
CTCGGCTGGGAGGCCTTCACCGAGACGCTGTACCCCGCTGACGGCGGCCTGGAAGGCAGAAACGACATGG
CCCTGAAGCTCGTGGGCGGGAGCCATCTGATCGCAAACGCCAAGACCACATATAGATCCAAGAAACCCGC
TAAGAACCTCAAGATGCCTGGCGTCTACTATGTGGACTACAGACTGGAAAGAATCAAGGAGGCCAACAAC
GAGACCTACGTCGAGCAGCACGAGGTGGCAGTGGCCAGATACTGCGACCTCCCTAGCAAACTGGGGCACA
AGCTTAATTCCGGACTCAGATCTGGTGGCGGAGGCTCGGGCGGAGGTGGGTCGGGTGGCGGCGGATCTCG
AGCTCAAGCTTCGATGGCGTCCATCGTGGAAGGGCCGCTGAGCAAATGGACTAACGTGATGAAGGGATGG
CAGTATCGTTGGTTCGTGCTGGACTACAATGCAGGGCTGCTCTCCTACTACACGTCCAAGGACAAAATGA
TGAGAGGCTCTCGAAGAGGATGCGTTAGACTCAGAGGAGCTGTGATTGGTATAGACGACGAGGACGACAG
CACCTTCACAATCACTGTCGATCAGAAAACCTTCCACTTCCAGGCTCGAGATGCAGACGAGCGAGAGAAG
TGGATCCATGCCTTAGAAGAAACTATTCTTCGCCATACTCTTCAGCTTCAAGGTTTGGATTCAGGATGAC
CCGGGATCCACCGGATCTAGATAACTGATCATAATCAGCCATACCACATTTGTAGAGGTTTTACTTGCTT
TAAAAAACCTCCCACACCTCCCCCTGAACCTGAAACATAAAATGAATGCAATTGTTGTTGTTAACTTGTT
TATTGCAGCTTATAATGGTTACAAATAAAGCAATAGCATCACAAATTTCACAAATAAAGCATTTTTTTCA
CTGCATTCTAGTTGTGGTTTGTCCAAACTCATCAATGTATCTTAACGCGTAAATTGTAAGCGTTAATATT
TTGTTAAAATTCGCGTTAAATTTTTGTTAAATCAGCTCATTTTTTAACCAATAGGCCGAAATCGGCAAAA
TCCCTTATAAATCAAAAGAATAGACCGAGATAGGGT
[37 nt withheld, positions 2067-2103]
AAAGAACGTGGACTCCAACGTCAAAGG
[49 nt withheld, positions 2131-2179]
T
[91 nt withheld, positions 2181-2271]
G
[124 nt withheld, positions 2273-2396]
CAGGTGGCACTTTTCGGGGAAATGTGCGCGGAACCCCTATTTGTTTATTTTTCTAAATACATTCAAATAT
GTATCCGCTCATGAGACAATAACCCTGATAAATGCTTCAATAATATTGAAAAAGGAAGAGTCCTGAGGCG
GAAAGAACCAGCTGTGGAATGTGTGTCAGTTAGGGTGTGGAAAGTCCCCAGGCTCCCCAGCAGGCAGAAG
TATGCAAAGCATGCATCTCAATTAGTCAGCAACCAGGTGTGGAAAGTCCCCAGGCTCCCCAGCAGGCAGA
AGTATGCAAAGCATGCATCTCAATTAGTCAGCAACCATAGTCCCGCCCCTAACTCCGCCCATCCCGCCCC
TAACTCCGCCCAGTTCCGCCCATTCTCCGCCCCATGGCTGACTAATTTTTTTTATTTATGCAGAGGCCGA
GGCCGCCTCGGCCTCTGAGCTATTCCAGAAGTAGTGAGGAGGCTTTTTTGGAGGCCTAGGCTTTTGCAAA
GATCGATCAAGAGACAGGATGAGGATCGTTTCGCATGATTGAACAAGATGGATTGCACGCAGGTTCTCCG
GCCGCTTGGGTGGAGAGGCTATTCGGCTATGACTGGGCACAACAGACAATCGGCTGCTCTGATGCCGCCG
TGTTCCGGCTGTCAGCGCAGGGGCGCCCGGTTCTTTTTGTCAAGACCGACCTGTCCGGTGCCCTGAATGA
ACTGCAAGACGAGGCAGCGCGGCTATCGTGGCTGGCCACGACGGGCGTTCCTTGCGCAGCTGTGCTCGAC
GTTGTCACTGAAGCGGGAAGGGACTGGCTGCTATTGGGCGAAGTGCCGGGGCAGGATCTCCTGTCATCTC
ACCTTGCTCCTGCCGAGAAAGTATCCATCATGGCTGATGCAATGCGGCGGCTGCATACGCTTGATCCGGC
TACCTGCCCATTCGACCACCAAGCGAAACATCGCATCGAGCGAGCACGTACTCGGATGGAAGCCGGTCTT
GTCGATCAGGATGATCTGGACGAAGAGCATCAGGGGCTCGCGCCAGCCGAACTGTTCGCCAGGCTCAAGG
CGAGCATGCCCGACGGCGAGGATCTCGTCGTGACCCATGGCGATGCCTGCTTGCCGAATATCATGGTGGA
AAATGGCCGCTTTTCTGGATTCATCGACTGTGGCCGGCTGGGTGTGGCGGACCGCTATCAGGACATAGCG
TTGGCTACCCGTGATATTGCTGAAGAGCTTGGCGGCGAATGGGCTGACCGCTTCCTCGTGCTTTACGGTA
TCGCCGCTCCCGATTCGCAGCGCATCGCCTTCTATCGCCTTCTTGACGAGTTCTTCTGAGCGGGACTCTG
GGGTTCGAAATGACCGACCAAGCGACGCCCAACCTGCCATCACGAGATTTCGATTCCACCGCCGCCTTCT
ATGAAAGGTTGGGCTTCGGAATCGTTTTCCGGGACGCCGGCTGGATGATCCTCCAGCGCGGGGATCTCAT
GCTGGAGTTCTTCGCCCACCCTAGGGGGAGGCTAACTGAAACACGGAAGGAGACAATACCGGAAGGAACC
CGCGCTATGACGGCAATAAAAAGACAGAATAAAACGCACGGTGTTGGGTCGTTTGTTCATAAACGCGGGG
TTCGGTCCCAGGGCTGGCACTCTGTCGATACCCCACCGAGACCCCATTGGGGCCAATACGCCCGCGTTTC
TTCCTTTTCCCCACCCCACCCCCCAAGTTCGGGTGAAGGCCCAGGGCTCGCAGCCAACGTCGGGGCGGCA
GGCCCTGCCATAGCCTCAGGTTACTCATATATACTTTAGATTGATTTAAAACTTCATTTTTAATTTAAAA
GGATCTAGGTGAAGATCCTTTTTGATAATCTCATGACCAAAATCCCTTAACGTGAGTTTTCGTTCCACTG
AGCGTCAGACCCCGTAGAAAAGATCAAAGGATCTTCTTGAGATCCTTTTTTTCTGCGCGTAATCTGCTGC
TTGCAAACAAAAAAACCACCGCTACCAGCGGTGGTTTGTTTGCCGGATCAAGAGCTACCAACTCTTTTTC
CGAAGGTAACTGGCTTCAGCAGAGCGCAGATACCAAATACTGTTCTTCTAGTGTAGCCGTAGTTAGGCCA
CCACTTCAAGAACTCTGTAGCACCGCCTACATACCTCGCTCTGCTAATCCTGTTACCAGTGGCTGCTGCC
AGTGGCGATAAGTCGTGTCTTACCGGGTTGGACTCAAGACGATAGTTACCGGATAAGGCGCAGCGGTCGG
GCTGAACGGGGGGTTCGTGCACACAGCCCAGCTTGGAGCGAACGACCTACACCGAACTGAGATACCTACA
GCGTGAGCTATGAGAAAGCGCCACGCTTCCCGAAGGGAGAAAGGCGGACAGGTATCCGGTAAGCGGCAGG
GTCGGAACAGGAGAGCGCACGAGGGAGCTTCCAGGGGGAAACGCCTGGTATCTTTATAGTCCTGTCGGGT
TTCGCCACCTCTGACTTGAGCGTCGATTTTTGTGATGCTCGTCAGGGGGGCGGAGCCTATGGAAAAACGC
CAGCAACGCGGCCTTTTTACGGTTCCTGGCCTTTTGCTGGCCTTTTGCTCACATGTTCTTTCCTGCGTTA
TCCCCTGATTCTGTGGATAACCGTATTACCGCCATGCATTAGTTATTAATAGTAATCAATTACGGGGTCA
TTAGTTCATAGCCCATATATGGAG
Features (pLannotate 1.2.2; 16 found; start..end, strand, type, name):
      6..309     +  enhancer       CMV enhancer: human cytomegalovirus immediate early enhancer
    310..513     +  promoter       CMV promoter: human cytomegalovirus (CMV) immediate early promoter
    558..1268    +  CDS            mTagBFP2: mTagBFP2 is a basic (constitutively fluorescent) blue fluorescent protein published in 2011, derived from Entacmaea quadricolor. It is reported to be a very rapidly-maturing monomer with very low acid sensitivity.
   1324..1344    +  misc_feature   MCS (fragment): multiple cloning site
   1344..1676    +  CDS            Osbpl9 (fragment): OSBL9_MOUSE - Also known as Orp9. Experimental evidence at protein level: Swiss-Prot protein existence level 1. From Mus musculus (Mouse).
   1706..1790    +  CDS            large T antigen (fragment): large T antigen from SV40 (simian virus 40)
   1813..1934    +  polyA_signal   SV40 poly(A) signal: SV40 polyadenylation signal
   1968..2396    -  rep_origin     f1 ori (sequence partly withheld): f1 bacteriophage origin of replication; arrow indicates direction of (+) strand synthesis
   2423..2527    +  promoter       AmpR promoter: bla
   2529..2886    +  promoter       SV40 promoter: SV40 enhancer and early promoter
   2921..3715    +  CDS            NeoR/KanR: aminoglycoside phosphotransferase from Tn5; aph(3')-II (or nptII); confers resistance to neomycin, kanamycin, and G418 (Geneticin®)
   3736..3888    +  CDS            ble (fragment): BLE_KLEPN - Experimental evidence at protein level: Swiss-Prot protein existence level 1. Binding protein with a strong affinity to the bleomycin family of antibiotics. Binds to CL990; an antimitotic-antibiotic compound. From Klebsiella pneumoniae.
   3947..3994    +  polyA_signal   HSV TK poly(A) signal: herpes simplex virus thymidine kinase polyadenylation signal (Cole and Stacy, 1985)
   4085..4101    -  polyA_signal   bGH poly(A) signal (fragment): bovine growth hormone polyadenylation signal
   4323..4911    +  rep_origin     ori: high-copy-number ColE1/pMB1/pBR322/pUC origin of replication
   5026..5080    +  enhancer       CMV enhancer (fragment): human cytomegalovirus immediate early enhancer
