[The description below was written by a language model from this plasmid's Addgene catalogue record and pLannotate feature annotations shown in this document.]
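Description:
pCMV-mTagBFP2-ORP9-PH is a mammalian expression plasmid built on the Clontech pEGFP-C1 backbone, in which the original fluorescent protein has been replaced by a fusion of the blue fluorescent protein mTagBFP2 to the pleckstrin homology (PH) domain of mouse ORP9 (Osbpl9, residues 1–111). The full sequenced construct is 5,080 nt. Expression is driven by the human cytomegalovirus immediate early enhancer and promoter. The mTagBFP2 coding sequence lies upstream, followed by a short linker that includes remnant multiple cloning site sequence, and then by the ORP9 fragment, so the fluorescent protein sits at the N-terminus of the lipid-binding domain. The transcript is terminated by the SV40 polyadenylation signal. The short large T antigen match annotated just before it most likely reflects SV40 sequence flanking that signal rather than an expressed element.

The backbone carries a high-copy ColE1/pUC-type origin for propagation in E. coli and an f1 phage origin. A single NeoR/KanR gene (Tn5 aminoglycoside phosphotransferase) serves for selection in both hosts. A bacterial bla-type promoter allows kanamycin selection in bacteria, while the SV40 enhancer/early promoter and the HSV TK polyadenylation signal allow G418 selection of transfected mammalian cells. The short ble and bGH poly(A) fragments in the annotation appear to be residual backbone matches with no stated function.

The construct is intended as a genetically encoded blue fluorescent reporter for phosphatidylinositol 4-phosphate (PI4P). The ORP9 PH domain recruits the fused mTagBFP2 to PI4P-containing membranes, so the distribution and dynamics of this lipid can be visualized in living cells. The blue emission should also allow it to be combined with reporters of other colours.
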