Addgene plasmid #214267: pCMV-mTagBFP2-ORP9-PH
Purpose: Mammalian expression of blue fluorescent PI4P reporter mTagBFP2-ORP9-PH
Depositing lab: Shinya Tsukiji. Depositing organization: Nagoya Institute of Technology. Publication: ORP9-PH domain-based fluorescent reporters for visualizing phosphatidylinositol 4-phosphate dynamics in living cells. Ajiki M, Yoshikawa M, Miyazaki T, Kawasaki A, Aoki K, Nakatsu F, Tsukiji S. RSC Chem Biol. 2024 Apr 24;5(6):544-555. doi: 10.1039/d3cb00232b. eCollection 2024 Jun 5. PubMed 38846081.
Backbone
  Vector backbone: pEGFP-C1
  Backbone manufacturer: Clontech
  Backbone size w/o insert (bp): 3945
  Vector type: Mammalian Expression
Growth in bacteria
  Bacterial resistance: Kanamycin, 50 μg/mL
  Growth temperature: 37°C
  Growth strain: DH5alpha
  Copy number: High Copy
Gene/Insert
  Gene/Insert name: mTagBFP2-ORP9(1-111)
  Species: M. musculus (mouse)
  Insert size (bp): 1135
  Entrez Gene: Osbpl9 (a.k.a. Orp-9, AU015843, MGC30367, MGC38458, 2600011I06Rik)
  Promoter: CMV
  Cloning method: Restriction Enzyme; 5′ cloning site AgeI (not destroyed); 3′ cloning site XmaI (not destroyed)
Terms and licenses: Academic/Nonprofit Terms; Industry Terms: Not Available to Industry
Depositor comments: Please visit https://www.biorxiv.org/content/10.1101/2023.12.14.571782v1 for bioRxiv preprint.
How to cite: pCMV-mTagBFP2-ORP9-PH was a gift from Shinya Tsukiji (Addgene plasmid # 214267 ; http://n2t.net/addgene:214267 ; RRID:Addgene_214267)
